Addgene plasmid #161307: pDONR221-SLC39A11_STOP
Purpose: Gateway entry clone with codon-optimized ORF sequence for subcloning into custom expression vectors. Contains a STOP codon at the end of the codon-optimized ORF sequence.
Depositing lab: RESOLUTE Consortium & Giulio Superti-Furga. Depositing organization: CeMM Research Center for Molecular Medicine. Publication: The RESOLUTE consortium: unlocking SLC transporters for drug discovery. Superti-Furga G, Lackner D, Wiedmer T, Ingles-Prieto A, Barbosa B, Girardi E, Goldmann U, Gurtl B, Klavins K, Klimek C, Lindinger S, Lineiro-Retes E, Muller AC, Onstein S, Redinger G, Reil D, Sedlyarov V, Wolf G, Crawford M, Everley R, ... Steppan CM. Nat Rev Drug Discov. 2020 Jul;19(7):429-430. doi: 10.1038/d41573-020-00056-6. PubMed 32265506.
Backbone
  Vector backbone: pDONR221
  Backbone manufacturer: ThermoFisher Scientific
  Backbone size w/o insert (bp): 2550
  Vector type: Mammalian Expression
Growth in bacteria
  Bacterial resistance: Kanamycin, 50 μg/mL
  Growth temperature: 37°C
  Growth strain: NEB Stable
  Copy number: High Copy
Gene/Insert
  Gene/Insert name: SLC39A11 (alt name: C17orf26)
  Species: H. sapiens (human)
  Insert size (bp): 1029
  Entrez Gene: SLC39A11 (a.k.a. C17orf26, ZIP-11, ZIP11)
  Cloning method: Gateway Cloning
  Sequencing primers: 5′ M13-fwd; 3′ M13-rev
Terms and licenses: Academic/Nonprofit Terms; Industry Terms
Depositor comments: This plasmid contains a STOP codon at the end of the codon-optimized ORF. For the version of this plasmid that does not contain a STOP codon, please see Addgene plasmid 132141 For more information on the full Resolute plasmid collection, please see www.addgene.org/depositor-collections/re-solute/. Please provide your feedback on this plasmid to the RESOLUTE consortium by filling out their RESOLUTE repository feedback form: https://forms.office.com/Pages/ResponsePage.aspx?id=0e05yklzmkS7rjFGQL4N7z4feCLQvEJAmVcOCM_u885UN1JJRko0Ukg4TVQwNTZLOUxPQVJWT1NHUCQlQCN0PWcu
How to cite: pDONR221-SLC39A11_STOP was a gift from RESOLUTE Consortium & Giulio Superti-Furga (Addgene plasmid # 161307 ; http://n2t.net/addgene:161307 ; RRID:Addgene_161307)
