[The description below was written by a language model from this plasmid's Addgene catalogue record and pLannotate feature annotations shown in this document.]
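Description:
pDONR221-SLC39A11_STOP is a Gateway entry clone built on the pDONR221 backbone, carrying a codon-optimized open reading frame for human SLC39A11 (also called ZIP11 or C17orf26), a solute carrier family member annotated as a cellular zinc transporter. The sequenced plasmid is about 3.6 kb. It replicates in E. coli from a high-copy ColE1/pUC-type origin and is selected with kanamycin through an aminoglycoside phosphotransferase (KanR) gene. Although the catalogue lists the vector type as mammalian expression, the feature table shows no eukaryotic promoter or polyadenylation signal. The plasmid therefore serves as a shuttle for the ORF rather than as an expression vector in its own right.

The roughly 1 kb SLC39A11 coding sequence sits between attL1 and attL2 sites, the recombination sites recognised in the Gateway LR reaction. This allows directional transfer of the ORF into any attR-containing destination vector chosen by the user, which then supplies the promoter, tags and selection markers. This version retains a stop codon at the end of the ORF, so it suits native or N-terminally tagged expression and not C-terminal fusions. A companion clone lacking the stop codon exists for C-terminal fusions. Other backbone elements include rrnB T1 and T2 transcription terminators upstream of the cassette, which insulate the insert from read-through transcription. A T7 promoter lies just outside attL2, and there are short remnant lacI and lacZα fragments. M13 forward and reverse primer sites are used for sequence verification. The clone belongs to a consortium collection of SLC transporter ORFs made to support transporter research and drug discovery.
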