Features (pLannotate 1.2.2; 10 found; start..end, strand, type, name):
      1..100     +  protein_bind   attL1: mutant version of attL; recombination site for the Gateway® LR reaction LR Clonase™
    106..1131    +  CDS            SLC39A11: S39AB_HUMAN - Also known as C17orf26, ZIP11. Experimental evidence at transcript level: Swiss-Prot protein existence level 2. Functions as a cellular zinc transporter. From Homo sapiens (Human).
   1136..1235    -  protein_bind   attL2: mutant version of attL; recombination site for the Gateway® LR reaction LR Clonase™
   1253..1271    -  promoter       T7 promoter: promoter for bacteriophage T7 RNA polymerase
   1405..2214    +  CDS            KanR: aminoglycoside phosphotransferase; aph(3')-Ia; confers resistance to kanamycin in bacteria or G418 (Geneticin®) in eukaryotes
   2361..2949    +  rep_origin     ori: high-copy-number ColE1/pMB1/pBR322/pUC origin of replication
   3132..3224    +  CDS            lacI (fragment): lac repressor; lacI; The lac repressor binds to the lac operator to inhibit transcription in E. coli. This inhibition can be relieved by adding lactose or isopropyl-β-D-thiogalactopyranoside (IPTG).
   3279..3306    -  terminator     rrnB T2 terminator: transcription terminator T2 from the E. coli rrnB gene
   3438..3481    +  terminator     rrnB T1 terminator: Escherichia coli rrnB; transcription terminator T1 from the E. coli rrnB gene
   3528..3564    -  CDS            lacZα (fragment): LacZα fragment of β-galactosidase; lacZ fragment
>Addgene plasmid #161307 | pDONR221-SLC39A11_STOP | addgene full sequence | sequence record 369878 | Addgene NGS Result
CAAATAATGATTTTATTTTGACTGATAGTGACCTGTTCGTTGCAACACATTGATGAGCAATGCTTTTTTA
TAATGCCAACTTTGTACAAAAAAGCAGGCTCCACCATGCTGCAGGGCCACAGCTCCGTGTTCCAGGCCCT
GCTGGGCACCTTCTTTACATGGGGAATGACCGCAGCAGGAGCCGCCCTGGTGTTCGTGTTTTCTAGCGGA
CAGAGGAGAATCCTGGACGGAAGCCTGGGATTTGCAGCAGGCGTGATGCTGGCAGCATCTTACTGGAGCC
TGCTGGCACCAGCAGTGGAGATGGCCACCTCCTCTGGAGGATTCGGAGCCTTTGCCTTCTTTCCTGTGGC
AGTGGGCTTCACACTGGGAGCAGCCTTCGTGTACCTGGCAGACCTGCTGATGCCACACCTGGGAGCAGCA
GAGGATCCACAGACCACACTGGCCCTGAACTTCGGCAGCACACTGATGAAGAAGAAGAGCGACCCAGAGG
GACCCGCCCTGCTGTTTCCAGAGTCCGAGCTGTCTATCAGGATCGGAAGAGCAGGACTGCTGAGCGATAA
GTCCGAGAATGGAGAGGCATACCAGCGGAAGAAGGCAGCAGCAACCGGACTGCCTGAGGGACCAGCCGTG
CCCGTGCCTAGCCGGGGCAACCTGGCCCAGCCAGGCGGCAGCTCCTGGAGGCGCATCGCCCTGCTGATCC
TGGCCATCACAATCCACAATGTGCCAGAGGGACTGGCAGTGGGAGTGGGATTCGGAGCAATCGAGAAGAC
CGCATCCGCCACATTTGAGTCTGCCAGAAACCTGGCCATCGGCATCGGCATCCAGAATTTCCCTGAGGGC
CTGGCCGTGTCTCTGCCACTGAGGGGAGCAGGCTTCAGCACCTGGAGGGCCTTTTGGTATGGCCAGCTGT
CCGGAATGGTGGAGCCTCTGGCAGGCGTGTTCGGAGCCTTTGCCGTGGTGCTGGCAGAGCCAATCCTGCC
TTACGCACTGGCCTTCGCCGCAGGAGCCATGGTGTATGTGGTCATGGACGATATCATCCCAGAGGCCCAG
ATCTCCGGCAACGGCAAGCTGGCCTCTTGGGCCAGCATCCTGGGCTTTGTGGTCATGATGTCTCTGGATG
TGGGCCTGGGCTAAGACCCAGCTTTCTTGTACAAAGTTGGCATTATAAGAAAGCATTGCTTATCAATTTG
TTGCAACGAACAGGTCACTATCAGTCAAAATAAAATCATTATTTGCCATCCAGCTGATATCCCCTATAGT
GAGTCGTATTACATGGTCATAGCTGTTTCCTGGCAGCTCTGGCCCGTGTCTCAAAATCTCTGATGTTACA
TTGCACAAGATAAAAATATATCATCATGAACAATAAAACTGTCTGCTTACATAAACAGTAATACAAGGGG
TGTTATGAGCCATATTCAACGGGAAACGTCGAGGCCGCGATTAAATTCCAACATGGATGCTGATTTATAT
GGGTATAAATGGGCTCGCGATAATGTCGGGCAATCAGGTGCGACAATCTATCGCTTGTATGGGAAGCCCG
ATGCGCCAGAGTTGTTTCTGAAACATGGCAAAGGTAGCGTTGCCAATGATGTTACAGATGAGATGGTCAG
ACTAAACTGGCTGACGGAATTTATGCCTCTTCCGACCATCAAGCATTTTATCCGTACTCCTGATGATGCA
TGGTTACTCACCACTGCGATCCCCGGAAAAACAGCATTCCAGGTATTAGAAGAATATCCTGATTCAGGTG
AAAATATTGTTGATGCGCTGGCAGTGTTCCTGCGCCGGTTGCATTCGATTCCTGTTTGTAATTGTCCTTT
TAACAGCGATCGCGTATTTCGTCTCGCTCAGGCGCAATCACGAATGAATAACGGTTTGGTTGATGCGAGT
GATTTTGATGACGAGCGTAATGGCTGGCCTGTTGAACAAGTCTGGAAAGAAATGCATAAACTTTTGCCAT
TCTCACCGGATTCAGTCGTCACTCATGGTGATTTCTCACTTGATAACCTTATTTTTGACGAGGGGAAATT
AATAGGTTGTATTGATGTTGGACGAGTCGGAATCGCAGACCGATACCAGGATCTTGCCATCCTATGGAAC
TGCCTCGGTGAGTTTTCTCCTTCATTACAGAAACGGCTTTTTCAAAAATATGGTATTGATAATCCTGATA
TGAATAAATTGCAGTTTCATTTGATGCTCGATGAGTTTTTCTAATCAGAATTGGTTAATTGGTTGTAACA
CTGGCAGAGCATTACGCTGACTTGACGGGACGGCGCAAGCTCATGACCAAAATCCCTTAACGTGAGTTAC
GCGTCGTTCCACTGAGCGTCAGACCCCGTAGAAAAGATCAAAGGATCTTCTTGAGATCCTTTTTTTCTGC
GCGTAATCTGCTGCTTGCAAACAAAAAAACCACCGCTACCAGCGGTGGTTTGTTTGCCGGATCAAGAGCT
ACCAACTCTTTTTCCGAAGGTAACTGGCTTCAGCAGAGCGCAGATACCAAATACTGTTCTTCTAGTGTAG
CCGTAGTTAGGCCACCACTTCAAGAACTCTGTAGCACCGCCTACATACCTCGCTCTGCTAATCCTGTTAC
CAGTGGCTGCTGCCAGTGGCGATAAGTCGTGTCTTACCGGGTTGGACTCAAGACGATAGTTACCGGATAA
GGCGCAGCGGTCGGGCTGAACGGGGGGTTCGTGCACACAGCCCAGCTTGGAGCGAACGACCTACACCGAA
CTGAGATACCTACAGCGTGAGCTATGAGAAAGCGCCACGCTTCCCGAAGGGAGAAAGGCGGACAGGTATC
CGGTAAGCGGCAGGGTCGGAACAGGAGAGCGCACGAGGGAGCTTCCAGGGGGAAACGCCTGGTATCTTTA
TAGTCCTGTCGGGTTTCGCCACCTCTGACTTGAGCGTCGATTTTTGTGATGCTCGTCAGGGGGGCGGAGC
CTATGGAAAAACGCCAGCAACGCGGCCTTTTTACGGTTCCTGGCCTTTTGCTGGCCTTTTGCTCACATGT
TCTTTCCTGCGTTATCCCCTGATTCTGTGGATAACCGTATTACCGCCTTTGAGTGAGCTGATACCGCTCG
CCGCAGCCGAACGACCGAGCGCAGCGAGTCAGTGAGCGAGGAAGCGGAAGAGCGCCCAATACGCAAACCG
CCTCTCCCCGCGCGTTGGCCGATTCATTAATGCAGCTGGCACGACAGGTTTCCCGACTGGAAAGCGGGCA
GTGAGCGCAACGCAATTAATACGCGTACCGCTAGCCAGGAAGAGTTTGTAGAAACGCAAAAAGGCCATCC
GTCAGGATGGCCTTCTGCTTAGTTTGATGCCTGGCAGTTTATGGCGGGCGTCCTGCCCGCCACCCTCCGG
GCCGTTGCTTCACAACGTTCAAATCCGCTCCCGGCGGATTTGTCCTACTCAGGAGAGCGTTCACCGACAA
ACAACAGATAAAACGAAAGGCCCAGTCTTCCGACTGAGCCTTTCGTTTTATTTGATGCCTGGCAGTTCCC
TACTCTCGCGTTAACGCTAGCATGGATGTTTTCCCAGTCACGACGTTGTAAAACGACGGCCAGTCTTAAG
CTCGGGCCC
