>Addgene plasmid #161307 | pDONR221-SLC39A11_STOP | depositor partial sequence | sequence record 312549 | Codon-optimized ORF of SLC39A11
ATGCTGCAGGGCCACAGCTCCGTGTTCCAGGCCCTGCTGGGCACCTTCTTTACATGGGGAATGACCGCAG
CAGGAGCCGCCCTGGTGTTCGTGTTTTCTAGCGGACAGAGGAGAATCCTGGACGGAAGCCTGGGATTTGC
AGCAGGCGTGATGCTGGCAGCATCTTACTGGAGCCTGCTGGCACCAGCAGTGGAGATGGCCACCTCCTCT
GGAGGATTCGGAGCCTTTGCCTTCTTTCCTGTGGCAGTGGGCTTCACACTGGGAGCAGCCTTCGTGTACC
TGGCAGACCTGCTGATGCCACACCTGGGAGCAGCAGAGGATCCACAGACCACACTGGCCCTGAACTTCGG
CAGCACACTGATGAAGAAGAAGAGCGACCCAGAGGGACCCGCCCTGCTGTTTCCAGAGTCCGAGCTGTCT
ATCAGGATCGGAAGAGCAGGACTGCTGAGCGATAAGTCCGAGAATGGAGAGGCATACCAGCGGAAGAAGG
CAGCAGCAACCGGACTGCCTGAGGGACCAGCCGTGCCCGTGCCTAGCCGGGGCAACCTGGCCCAGCCAGG
CGGCAGCTCCTGGAGGCGCATCGCCCTGCTGATCCTGGCCATCACAATCCACAATGTGCCAGAGGGACTG
GCAGTGGGAGTGGGATTCGGAGCAATCGAGAAGACCGCATCCGCCACATTTGAGTCTGCCAGAAACCTGG
CCATCGGCATCGGCATCCAGAATTTCCCTGAGGGCCTGGCCGTGTCTCTGCCACTGAGGGGAGCAGGCTT
CAGCACCTGGAGGGCCTTTTGGTATGGCCAGCTGTCCGGAATGGTGGAGCCTCTGGCAGGCGTGTTCGGA
GCCTTTGCCGTGGTGCTGGCAGAGCCAATCCTGCCTTACGCACTGGCCTTCGCCGCAGGAGCCATGGTGT
ATGTGGTCATGGACGATATCATCCCAGAGGCCCAGATCTCCGGCAACGGCAAGCTGGCCTCTTGGGCCAG
CATCCTGGGCTTTGTGGTCATGATGTCTCTGGATGTGGGCCTGGGCTAA
